>Addgene plasmid #108372 | pCI-TPI_WT-RAB7A_3UTR-xrRNA-4H | addgene full sequence | sequence record 209438 | Addgene NGS Result
TCAATATTGGCCATTAGCCATATTATTCATTGGTTATATAGCATAAATCAATATTGGCTATTGGCCATTG
CATACGTTGTATCTATATCATAATATGTACATTTATATTGGCTCATGTCCAATATGACCGCCATGTTGGC
ATTGATTATTGACTAGTTATTAATAGTAATCAATTACGGGGTCATTAGTTCATAGCCCATATATGGAGTT
CCGCGTTACATAACTTACGGTAAATGGCCCGCCTGGCTGACCGCCCAACGACCCCCGCCCATTGACGTCA
ATAATGACGTATGTTCCCATAGTAACGCCAATAGGGACTTTCCATTGACGTCAATGGGTGGAGTATTTAC
GGTAAACTGCCCACTTGGCAGTACATCAAGTGTATCATATGCCAAGTCCGCCCCCTATTGACGTCAATGA
CGGTAAATGGCCCGCCTGGCATTATGCCCAGTACATGACCTTACGGGACTTTCCTACTTGGCAGTACATC
TACGTATTAGTCATCGCTATTACCATGGTGATGCGGTTTTGGCAGTACACCAATGGGCGTGGATAGCGGT
TTGACTCACGGGGATTTCCAAGTCTCCACCCCATTGACGTCAATGGGAGTTTGTTTTGGCACCAAAATCA
ACGGGACTTTCCAAAATGTCGTAACAACTGCGATCGCCCGCCCCGTTGACGCAAATGGGCGGTAGGCGTG
TACGGTGGGAGGTCTATATAAGCAGAGCTCGTTTAGTGAACCGTCAGATCACTAGAAGCTTTATTGCGGT
AGTTTATCACAGTTAAATTGCTAACGCAGTCAGTGCTTCTGACACAACAGTCTCGAACTTAAGCTGCAGT
GACTCTCTTAAGGTAGCCTTGCAGAAGTTGGTCGTGAGGCACTGGGCAGGTAAGTATCAAGGTTACAAGA
CAGGTTTAAGGAGACCAATAGAAACTGGGCTTGTCGAGACAGAGAAGACTCTTGCGTTTCTGATAGGCAC
CTATTGGTCTTACTGACATCCACTTTGCCTTTCTCTCCACAGGTGTCCACTCCCAGTTCAATTACAGCTC
TTAAGGCTAGAGTACTTAATACGACTCACTATAGGCTAGCGCCTCGGCTCCAGCACCATGGCGCCCTCCA
GGAAGTTCTTCGTTGGGGGAAACTGGAAGATGAACGGGCGGAAGCAGAGTCTGGGGGAGCTCATCGGCAC
TCTGAACGCGGCCAAGGTGCCGGCCGACACCGGTAAGCCCTCGCCGAGGAGGGGTCTGGCCGGGCCGGGG
CCGGGGCCGGGGCAGGAGTGGCAGCGCCCTCTCCCGAGGCCCCGAGGCCCCGAGGCCGGTATCCGCGCGG
ACCTGATGCAGGGCTGTGGGACGAGGGCCGCTGGGGTCCGGGCAGGGGCCTCGCAGCCGCAGCCCCGTCG
GTGCGTCGAGGGGGCAGGGCGGAGCACATGATGCCCCTTGGACTATGGGGCAGGTAAGGACGTTTTCTTC
CCTTCGGCAACCTGAACGACTCCCGCCTTCCACGGAAGGGACCGAGCCCGTGCCAAACAGGCTGAGCGAT
TTGGGAGTGAGGAGCCATCCTACCGCTTTCCCCAACCTGGAAACAGCAAAGCGCAAGGCCTCTGAGTCAG
TTAGGTCTCTGCCACCCACGGGCAAAGGATGCTCTCCTCCATCCTCCTTCCTCCCTCCACCGAAATCGGA
GAGCCGCGGGCCTGATCCAAAGAGGCATCCCCTTCTCGTTCATTCCCCAGAGGCCTCAATACAAACCCCA
GGAGTTGGCCCCTCTCCTTTTGCTACAAATCCTTGCCTTGCAAAGGGGAGGTGAGGATGGGCTATTTTAG
AAGGGAAGCAGGGTTGCTCCCTGGAGAATGCTGAGTCTGTGAGGTGCCTATGCCGAGAATAGGTCGAGGA
AATTGGAGCCCCAGCTGTTAAAAGAGCAGAGGGCAGGGTGAGGGCCGTGGCCTCTCAGGGGTATCTGGAA
GGCTCTTCGAGTTGAGTGCAGACCCAGCCTGGGCTGGAAAATGGACAAAGGTCATCTTGCTGGGGTGAAA
AGGGGGAGAGCAGAACCAAGAAGAAGAGGGTGAGGGCTGGGGGGCTCCAGGGCACTGGTTAGGAATTGTG
GGGAATGAAGGCTTTCTTTAGTCTCATCCCCCTGTGGTACCATCTTGTCCTCAGAGGTGGTTTGTGCTCC
CCCTACTGCCTATATCGACTTCGCCCGGCAGAAGCTAGATCCCAAGATTGCTGTGGCTGCGCAGAACTGC
TACAAAGTGACTAATGGGGCTTTTACTGGGGAGATCAGGTGAGATCGAGGTGGAGAGGGGTGTGTGGGAC
CCTTCCCTCACTTTCCTCGTTGAGGGGAAAGCCACAGGGTGGGCTCCCTGCTGAACCTTGGCTTCATCTC
TTCCTTTAGCCCTGGCATGATCAAAGACTGCGGAGCCACGTGGGTGGTCCTGGGGCACTCAGAGAGAAGG
CATGTCTTTGGGGAGTCAGATGAGGTTAGTAGCCAAGAGAGAAGATAAGGGATGTCTTTTTCCAAGAAGG
ATGTCTCACCAAGTCTGTTTCTCAACAGCTGATTGGGCAGAAAGTGGCCCATGCTCTGGCAGAGGGACTC
GGAGTAATCGCCTGCATTGGGGAGAAGCTAGATGAAAGGGAAGCTGGCATCACTGAGAAGGTTGTTTTCG
AGCAGACAAAGGTCATCGCAGGTATCTCTGGAGAAAGGGACCTTTGAGCCTATCCAGGGCCACAGAGACT
CAGAGGGTAGGGTCAGGCCCTGGAGCCTGTCTTGGTCCCCATGCTGATCCAGAAAAGGAAAAAGGGGAGG
GGGAGTGACAATCTTTGCTTGGGGCCTATGACTTCTCCAGCCCCAAGGTAGATGCCACCTGGAAATCCCC
CAATGTCCACTAGGGGGCAGTAGGCCACCGTTCTTCGTACTCCGGAGAACCTGGCTGGAGAGCTCTTTCT
TGTTCACCCTTCCCTCCATCTGTATCTCTGCCCTGCAGATAACGTGAAGGACTGGAGCAAGGTCGTCCTG
GCCTATGAGCCTGTGTGGGCCATTGGTACTGGCAAGACTGCAACACCCCAACAGGTAACCGGGCCCAGGA
GCCCTGCCCTCATCCCAGCCTGCCTCAATAGGTTTGGACAGACACAGCCCACATGGGGCAACCCCTTATT
TCAAAGACACAGAGACCTTGAACCCAGAGACAGTGACTTGTCCAAGGGCATCCAGTCCAGGGCCTGGCTT
GGATCAGAGCCCTGGTACTCTGACTCAGTCAGAAACCACACTAAGTGTCCACTGGTGCCAGTGATTTTTC
CTCTTAGAGAGGCAGAAAAGGTCTTACTTAGGCCAGCTTCTTGTTCTAGGCCCAGGAAGTACACGAGAAG
CTCCGAGGATGGCTGAAGTCCAACGTCTCTGATGCGGTGGCTCAGAGCACCCGTATCATTTATGGAGGTG
AGTGGCTTTGGTTCCCGGCTGAGGTGGAGTGGGCTGAGGACTAGACTGAGCCCTCGGACATGGAGGTGGG
GATGGGGCAGACTCATCCCATTCTTGACCAAGCCCTTGTTCTGCTCCCTTCCCAGGCTCTGTGACTGGGG
CAACCTGCAAGGAGCTGGCCAGCCAGCCTGATGTGGATGGCTTCCTTGTGGGTGGTGCTTCCCTCAAGCC
CGAATTCGTGGACATCATCAATGCCAAACAATGAGCCCCATCCATCTTCCCTACCCTTCCTGCCAAGCCA
GGGACTCGAGCAGTGAGAGTTGAGCACAGAGTCCTTCACAAACCAAGAACACACGTAGGCCTTCAACACA
ATTCCCCTCTCCTCTTCCAAACAAAACATACATTGATCTCTCACATCCAGCTGCCAAAAGAAAACCCCAT
CAAACACAGTTACACCCCACATATCTCTCACACACACACACACACACGCACACACACACACACAGATCTG
ACGTAATCAAACTCCAGCCCTTGCCCGTGATGGCTCCTTGGGGTCTGCCTGCCCACCCACATGAGCCCGC
GAGTATGGCAGCAGGACAAGCCAGCGGTGGAAGTCATTCTGATATGGAGTTGGCATTGGAAGCTTATTCT
TTTTGTTCACTGGAGAGAGAGAGAACTGTTTACAGTTAATCTGTGTCTAATTATCTGATTTTTTTTATTG
GTCTTGTGGTCTTTTTACCCCCCCTTTCCCCTCCCTCCTTGAGTCGAGGTGAGCAAGGGCGAGGAGCTGT
TCACCGGGGTGGTGCCCATCCTGGTGGACTTGATAGTCAGGCCAGCCGGTTAGGCTGCCACCGAAGGTTG
GTAGACGGTGCTGCCTGCGACCAACCCCAGGAGGACTGGGTTACCAAAGCTGATTCTCCACGGTTGGAAA
GCCTCCCAGAACCGTCTCGGAAGAGGAGTCCCTGCCAACAATGGAGATGAAGCCCGTGTCAGATCGCGAA
AGCGCCACTTCGCCGAGGAGTGCAATCTGTGAGGCCCCAGGAGGACTGGGTAAACAGTCGAGCACCCCAC
CAGTGCAGGCTGCCTATCAGAAAGTGGTGGCTGGTGTGGCTAATGCCCTGGCCCACAAGTATCACTAAGC
TCGCTTTCTTGCTGTCCAATTTGTCGAGCACCCCACCAGTGCAGGCTGCCTATCAGAAAGTGGTGGCTGG
TGTGGCTAATGCCCTGGCCCACAAGTATCACTAAGCTCGCTTTCTTGCTGTCCAATTTGTCGAGCACCCC
ACCAGTGCAGGCTGCCTATCAGAAAGTGGTGGCTGGTGTGGCTAATGCCCTGGCCCACAAGTATCACTAA
GCTCGCTTTCTTGCTGTCCAATTTGTCGAGCACCCCACCAGTGCAGGCTGCCTATCAGAAAGTGGTGGCT
GGTGTGGCTAATGCCCTGGCCCACAAGTATCACTAAGCTCGCTTTCTTGCTGTCCAATTTGTCGACCCGG
GCGGCCGCTTCCCTTTAGTGAGGGTTAATGCTTCGAGCAGACATGATAAGATACATTGATGAGTTTGGAC
AAACCACAACTAGAATGCAGTGAAAAAAATGCTTTATTTGTGAAATTTGTGATGCTATTGCTTTATTTGT
AACCATTATAAGCTGCAATAAACAAGTTAACAACAACAATTGCATTCATTTTATGTTTCAGGTTCAGGGG
GAGATGTGGGAGGTTTTTTAAAGCAAGTAAAACCTCTACAAATGTGGTAAAATCCGATAAGGATCGATCC
GGGCTGGCGTAATAGCGAAGAGGCCCGCACCGATCGCCCTTCCCAACAGTTGCGCAGCCTGAATGGCGAA
TGG
[124 nt withheld, positions 5254-5377]
C
[91 nt withheld, positions 5379-5469]
A
[49 nt withheld, positions 5471-5519]
CCTTTGACGTTGGAGTCCACGTTCTTT
[37 nt withheld, positions 5547-5583]
ACCCTATCTCGGTCTATTCTTTTGATTTATAAGGGATTTTGCCGATTTCGGCCTATTGGTTAAAAAATGA
GCTGATTTAACAAAAATTTAACGCGAATTTTAACAAAATATTAACGCTTACAATTTCCTGATGCGGTATT
TTCTCCTTACGCATCTGTGCGGTATTTCACACCGCATACGCGGATCTGCGCAGCACCATGGCCTGAAATA
ACCTCTGAAAGAGGAACTTGGTTAGGTACCTTCTGAGGCGGAAAGAACCAGCTGTGGAATGTGTGTCAGT
TAGGGTGTGGAAAGTCCCCAGGCTCCCCAGCAGGCAGAAGTATGCAAAGCATGCATCTCAATTAGTCAGC
AACCAGGTGTGGAAAGTCCCCAGGCTCCCCAGCAGGCAGAAGTATGCAAAGCATGCATCTCAATTAGTCA
GCAACCATAGTCCCGCCCCTAACTCCGCCCATCCCGCCCCTAACTCCGCCCAGTTCCGCCCATTCTCCGC
CCCATGGCTGACTAATTTTTTTTATTTATGCAGAGGCCGAGGCCGCCTCGGCCTCTGAGCTATTCCAGAA
GTAGTGAGGAGGCTTTTTTGGAGGCCTAGGCTTTTGCAAAAAGCTTGATTCTTCTGACACAACAGTCTCG
AACTTAAGGCTAGAGCCACCATGATTGAACAAGATGGATTGCACGCAGGTTCTCCGGCCGCTTGGGTGGA
GAGGCTATTCGGCTATGACTGGGCACAACAGACAATCGGCTGCTCTGATGCCGCCGTGTTCCGGCTGTCA
GCGCAGGGGCGCCCGGTTCTTTTTGTCAAGACCGACCTGTCCGGTGCCCTGAATGAACTGCAGGACGAGG
CAGCGCGGCTATCGTGGCTGGCCACGACGGGCGTTCCTTGCGCAGCTGTGCTCGACGTTGTCACTGAAGC
GGGAAGGGACTGGCTGCTATTGGGCGAAGTGCCGGGGCAGGATCTCCTGTCATCTCACCTTGCTCCTGCC
GAGAAAGTATCCATCATGGCTGATGCAATGCGGCGGCTGCATACGCTTGATCCGGCTACCTGCCCATTCG
ACCACCAAGCGAAACATCGCATCGAGCGAGCACGTACTCGGATGGAAGCCGGTCTTGTCGATCAGGATGA
TCTGGACGAAGAGCATCAGGGGCTCGCGCCAGCCGAACTGTTCGCCAGGCTCAAGGCGCGCATGCCCGAC
GGCGAGGATCTCGTCGTGACCCATGGCGATGCCTGCTTGCCGAATATCATGGTGGAAAATGGCCGCTTTT
CTGGATTCATCGACTGTGGCCGGCTGGGTGTGGCGGACCGCTATCAGGACATAGCGTTGGCTACCCGTGA
TATTGCTGAAGAGCTTGGCGGCGAATGGGCTGACCGCTTCCTCGTGCTTTACGGTATCGCCGCTCCCGAT
TCGCAGCGCATCGCCTTCTATCGCCTTCTTGACGAGTTCTTCTGAGCGGGACTCTGGGGTTCGAAATGAC
CGACCAAGCGACGCCCAACCTGCCATCACGATGGCCGCAATAAAATATCTTTATTTTCATTACATCTGTG
TGTTGGTTTTTTGTGTGAATCGATAGCGATAAGGATCCGCGTATGGTGCACTCTCAGTACAATCTGCTCT
GATGCCGCATAGTTAAGCCAGCCCCGACACCCGCCAACACCCGCTGACGCGCCCTGACGGGCTTGTCTGC
TCCCGGCATCCGCTTACAGACAAGCTGTGACCGTCTCCGGGAGCTGCATGTGTCAGAGGTTTTCACCGTC
ATCACCGAAACGCGCGAGACGAAAGGGCCTCGTGATACGCCTATTTTTATAGGTTAATGTCATGATAATA
ATGGTTTCTTAGACGTCAGGTGGCACTTTTCGGGGAAATGTGCGCGGAACCCCTATTTGTTTATTTTTCT
AAATACATTCAAATATGTATCCGCTCATGAGACAATAACCCTGATAAATGCTTCAATAATATTGAAAAAG
GAAGAGTATGAGTATTCAACATTTCCGTGTCGCCCTTATTCCCTTTTTTGCGGCATTTTGCCTTCCTGTT
TTTGCTCACCCAGAAACGCTGGTGAAAGTAAAAGATGCTGAAGATCAGTTGGGTGCACGAGTGGGTTACA
TCGAACTGGATCTCAACAGCGGTAAGATCCTTGAGAGTTTTCGCCCCGAAGAACGTTTTCCAATGATGAG
CACTTTTAAAGTTCTGCTATGTGGCGCGGTATTATCCCGTATTGACGCCGGGCAAGAGCAACTCGGTCGC
CGCATACACTATTCTCAGAATGACTTGGTTGAGTACTCACCAGTCACAGAAAAGCATCTTACGGATGGCA
TGACAGTAAGAGAATTATGCAGTGCTGCCATAACCATGAGTGATAACACTGCGGCCAACTTACTTCTGAC
AACGATCGGAGGACCGAAGGAGCTAACCGCTTTTTTGCACAACATGGGGGATCATGTAACTCGCCTTGAT
CGTTGGGAACCGGAGCTGAATGAAGCCATACCAAACGACGAGCGTGACACCACGATGCCTGTAGCAATGG
CAACAACGTTGCGCAAACTATTAACTGGCGAACTACTTACTCTAGCTTCCCGGCAACAATTAATAGACTG
GATGGAGGCGGATAAAGTTGCAGGACCACTTCTGCGCTCGGCCCTTCCGGCTGGCTGGTTTATTGCTGAT
AAATCTGGAGCCGGTGAGCGTGGGTCTCGCGGTATCATTGCAGCACTGGGGCCAGATGGTAAGCCCTCCC
GTATCGTAGTTATCTACACGACGGGGAGTCAGGCAACTATGGATGAACGAAATAGACAGATCGCTGAGAT
AGGTGCCTCACTGATTAAGCATTGGTAACTGTCAGACCAAGTTTACTCATATATACTTTAGATTGATTTA
AAACTTCATTTTTAATTTAAAAGGATCTAGGTGAAGATCCTTTTTGATAATCTCATGACCAAAATCCCTT
AACGTGAGTTTTCGTTCCACTGAGCGTCAGACCCCGTAGAAAAGATCAAAGGATCTTCTTGAGATCCTTT
TTTTCTGCGCGTAATCTGCTGCTTGCAAACAAAAAAACCACCGCTACCAGCGGTGGTTTGTTTGCCGGAT
CAAGAGCTACCAACTCTTTTTCCGAAGGTAACTGGCTTCAGCAGAGCGCAGATACCAAATACTGTTCTTC
TAGTGTAGCCGTAGTTAGGCCACCACTTCAAGAACTCTGTAGCACCGCCTACATACCTCGCTCTGCTAAT
CCTGTTACCAGTGGCTGCTGCCAGTGGCGATAAGTCGTGTCTTACCGGGTTGGACTCAAGACGATAGTTA
CCGGATAAGGCGCAGCGGTCGGGCTGAACGGGGGGTTCGTGCACACAGCCCAGCTTGGAGCGAACGACCT
ACACCGAACTGAGATACCTACAGCGTGAGCTATGAGAAAGCGCCACGCTTCCCGAAGGGAGAAAGGCGGA
CAGGTATCCGGTAAGCGGCAGGGTCGGAACAGGAGAGCGCACGAGGGAGCTTCCAGGGGGAAACGCCTGG
TATCTTTATAGTCCTGTCGGGTTTCGCCACCTCTGACTTGAGCGTCGATTTTTGTGATGCTCGTCAGGGG
GGCGGAGCCTATGGAAAAACGCCAGCAACGCGGCCTTTTTACGGTTCCTGGCCTTTTGCTGGCCTTTTGC
TCACATGGCTCGACAGATCT
Features (pLannotate 1.2.2; 35 found; start..end, strand, type, name):
    140..517     +  enhancer       CMV enhancer: human cytomegalovirus immediate early enhancer
    518..729     +  promoter       CMV promoter: human cytomegalovirus (CMV) immediate early promoter
    890..1022    +  intron         chimeric intron: chimera between introns from human β-globin and immunoglobulin heavy chain genes
   1067..1085    +  promoter       T7 promoter: promoter for bacteriophage T7 RNA polymerase
   1108..1221    +  CDS            TPI1 (fragment): TPIS_HUMAN - Also known as TPI. Experimental evidence at protein level: Swiss-Prot protein existence level 1. It is also responsible for the non-negligible production of methylglyoxal a reactive cytotoxic side-product that modifies and can alter proteins, DNA and lipids. From Homo sapiens (Human).
   2130..2486    +  CDS            Tpi1 (fragment): TPIS_MOUSE - Also known as Tpi. Experimental evidence at protein level: Swiss-Prot protein existence level 1. It is also responsible for the non-negligible production of methylglyoxal a reactive cytotoxic side-product that modifies and can alter proteins, DNA and lipids. From Mus musculus (Mouse).
   2540..2713    +  CDS            tpi-1 (fragment): TPIS_CAEEL - Experimental evidence at protein level: Swiss-Prot protein existence level 1. It is also responsible for the non-negligible production of methylglyoxal a reactive cytotoxic side-product that modifies and can alter proteins, DNA and lipids. From Caenorhabditis elegans.
   2999..3064    +  CDS            TPIS_PLAOI (fragment): Experimental evidence at protein level: Swiss-Prot protein existence level 1. From Platanus orientalis (Oriental plane-tree).
   3340..3429    +  CDS            TPI1 (fragment): TPIS_HUMAN - Also known as TPI. Experimental evidence at protein level: Swiss-Prot protein existence level 1. It is also responsible for the non-negligible production of methylglyoxal a reactive cytotoxic side-product that modifies and can alter proteins, DNA and lipids. From Homo sapiens (Human).
   3555..3665    +  CDS            TPIS_MAIZE (fragment): Experimental evidence at protein level: Swiss-Prot protein existence level 1. From Zea mays (Maize).
   4178..4225    +  CDS            VN155(I152L) (fragment): improved N-terminal fragment of mVenus for use in bimolecular fluorescence complementation (BiFC) (Kodama and Hu, 2010)
   4232..4310    +  ncRNA          Flavi xrRNA: Accession: RF03547 - General Flavivirus exoribonuclease-resistant RNA element
   4392..4460    +  ncRNA          Flavivirus SLIV (fragment): Accession: RF01415 - Flavivirus 3'UTR stem loop IV
   4456..4545    +  CDS            HBB_OTOBE (fragment): Experimental evidence at protein level: Swiss-Prot protein existence level 1. Involved in oxygen transport from the lung to the various peripheral tissues. From Otospermophilus beecheyi (California ground squirrel) (Spermophilus beecheyi).
   4549..4572    +  polyA_signal   β-globin poly(A) (fragment): human β-globin polyadenylation signal
   4580..4651    +  CDS            HBB (fragment): HBB_PONPY - Experimental evidence at transcript level: Swiss-Prot protein existence level 2. Involved in oxygen transport from the lung to the various peripheral tissues. From Pongo pygmaeus (Bornean orangutan).
   4655..4678    +  polyA_signal   β-globin poly(A) (fragment): human β-globin polyadenylation signal
   4686..4757    +  CDS            HBB (fragment): HBB_PONPY - Experimental evidence at transcript level: Swiss-Prot protein existence level 2. Involved in oxygen transport from the lung to the various peripheral tissues. From Pongo pygmaeus (Bornean orangutan).
   4761..4784    +  polyA_signal   β-globin poly(A) (fragment): human β-globin polyadenylation signal
   4792..4863    +  CDS            HBB (fragment): HBB_PONPY - Experimental evidence at transcript level: Swiss-Prot protein existence level 2. Involved in oxygen transport from the lung to the various peripheral tissues. From Pongo pygmaeus (Bornean orangutan).
   4867..4890    +  polyA_signal   β-globin poly(A) (fragment): human β-globin polyadenylation signal
   4912..4929    -  promoter       T3 promoter (fragment): promoter for bacteriophage T3 RNA polymerase
   4947..5068    -  polyA_signal   SV40 poly(A) signal: SV40 polyadenylation signal
   5091..5159    -  CDS            large T antigen (fragment): large T antigen from SV40 (simian virus 40)
   5183..5250    +  CDS            lacZα (fragment): LacZα fragment of β-galactosidase; lacZ fragment
   5254..5682    +  rep_origin     f1 ori (sequence partly withheld): f1 bacteriophage origin of replication; arrow indicates direction of (+) strand synthesis
   5710..5761    -  misc_feature   bom (fragment): basis of mobility region from pBR322
   5826..6183    +  promoter       SV40 promoter: SV40 enhancer and early promoter
   6234..7025    +  CDS            neo: KKA2_KLEPN - Also known as kan, nptII. Experimental evidence at protein level: Swiss-Prot protein existence level 1. Resistance to kanamycin, neomycin, paromomycin, ribostamycin, butirosin and gentamicin B. From Klebsiella pneumoniae.
   7092..7140    +  polyA_signal   poly(A) signal: synthetic polyadenylation signal
   7160..7214    -  misc_feature   bom (fragment): basis of mobility region from pBR322
   7316..7351    -  CDS            rop (fragment): Rop protein, which maintains plasmids at low copy number; rop
   7446..7550    +  promoter       AmpR promoter: bla
   7551..8411    +  CDS            AmpR: β-lactamase; bla; confers resistance to ampicillin, carbenicillin, and related antibiotics
   8582..9170    +  rep_origin     ori: high-copy-number ColE1/pMB1/pBR322/pUC origin of replication
