[The description below was written by a language model from this plasmid's Addgene catalogue record and pLannotate feature annotations shown in this document.]
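Description:
pCI-TPI_WT-RAB7A_3UTR-xrRNA-4H is a mammalian expression plasmid of about 9.2 kb built on the pCI-neo backbone, designed as a reporter for studying mRNA turnover. It is propagated in E. coli at high copy from a ColE1/pUC-type origin under ampicillin selection (β-lactamase with its own promoter) and also carries an f1 origin. For mammalian cells, an SV40 enhancer/early promoter drives the neo gene followed by a synthetic poly(A) signal, which allows G418 selection.

The reporter unit, cloned between NheI and NotI, is transcribed from the CMV immediate early enhancer/promoter through the backbone's chimeric β-globin/immunoglobulin intron; a T7 promoter lies just upstream of the insert. The insert is a wild-type triosephosphate isomerase (TPI) reporter. The automated annotation detects it as a series of separated TPI coding fragments spread over roughly 2.5 kb and matched to various species' orthologues. This pattern is consistent with exons interrupted by introns, although the record does not say so explicitly.

Downstream lies a partial RAB7A 3' UTR, which serves as a control sequence and is not picked up by the annotation. It is followed by flavivirus-derived exoribonuclease-resistant RNA elements (xrRNA and a stem-loop IV fragment). These structures stall the 5'-3' exonuclease XRN1, so decay of the reporter leaves a stable intermediate (xrFrag). Four tandem β-globin-derived repeats follow, corresponding to the 4H probe-binding sites used to detect both the full-length transcript and the decay fragment by northern blot. The SV40 poly(A) signal of the backbone sits after the insert. Short hits to mVenus, lacZα, rop and large T antigen are probably incidental matches or backbone remnants.
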