Addgene plasmid #108372: pCI-TPI_WT-RAB7A_3UTR-xrRNA-4H
Purpose: Expresses wild type TPI reporter; contains partial RAB7A control 3' UTR; enables detection of 5'-3' decay intermediates (xrFrag) and allows detection via northern blot (4H binding sites)
Depositing lab: Niels Gehring. Depositing organization: Universitaet zu Koeln. Publication: Interrogating the degradation pathways of unstable mRNAs with XRN1-resistant sequences. Boehm V, Gerbracht JV, Marx MC, Gehring NH. Nat Commun. 2016 Dec 5;7:13691. doi: 10.1038/ncomms13691. PubMed 27917860.
Backbone
  Vector backbone: pCI-neo
  Backbone manufacturer: Promega
  Vector type: Mammalian Expression
  Selectable markers: Neomycin (select with G418)
Growth in bacteria
  Bacterial resistance: Ampicillin, 100 μg/mL
  Growth temperature: 37°C
  Growth strain: DH5alpha
  Copy number: High Copy
Gene/Insert
  Cloning method: Restriction Enzyme; 5′ cloning site NheI (unknown if destroyed); 3′ cloning site NotI (unknown if destroyed)
  Sequencing primers: 5′ GGTGTCCACTCCCAGTTCA; 3′ TGCATTCTAGTTGTGGTTTGTC
Terms and licenses: Academic/Nonprofit Terms; Industry Terms: Not Available to Industry
Depositor comments: Please see depositor's genbank file in Supplemental Documents for full annotation of the plasmid
How to cite: pCI-TPI_WT-RAB7A_3UTR-xrRNA-4H was a gift from Niels Gehring (Addgene plasmid # 108372 ; http://n2t.net/addgene:108372 ; RRID:Addgene_108372)
